Addgene plasmid #42353: CPSF5A
Purpose: Bacterial expression for structure determination; may not be full ORF
Depositing lab: Nicola Burgess-Brown. Depositing organization: University of Oxford.
Backbone
  Vector backbone: pNIC28-Bsa4
  Backbone manufacturer: SGC
  Vector type: Bacterial Expression
Growth in bacteria
  Bacterial resistance: Kanamycin, 50 μg/mL
  Growth temperature: 37°C
  Growth strain: Mach1 ;
  Copy number: High Copy
Gene/Insert
  Gene/Insert name: CPSF5A (alt names: NUDT21; gi|5901926; PDB:2CL3)
  Species: H. sapiens (human)
  Insert size (bp): 721
  Mutation: See Comments
  GenBank ID: NUDT21 gi|5901926
  Entrez Gene: NUDT21 (a.k.a. CFIM25, CPSF5)
  Tag / fusion protein: His6-TEV (N terminal on insert)
  Cloning method: Ligation Independent Cloning
  Sequencing primers: 5′ T7; 3′ T7-term
Terms and licenses: Academic/Nonprofit Terms; Industry Terms: Not Available to Industry
Depositor comments: http://www.thesgc.org/structures/2CL3/ Use BL21(DE3)-R3-pRARE2 strain for expression.
How to cite: CPSF5A was a gift from Nicola Burgess-Brown (Addgene plasmid # 42353 ; http://n2t.net/addgene:42353 ; RRID:Addgene_42353)
