[The description below was written by a language model from this plasmid's Addgene catalogue record.]
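Description:
CPSF5A is a bacterial expression plasmid built on the pNIC28-Bsa4 backbone from the Structural Genomics Consortium, made to produce recombinant human protein in E. coli for structure determination. It is a high-copy plasmid maintained under kanamycin selection. The record does not list the origin of replication or the promoter. However, the sequencing primers are T7 and T7-term, and the depositor recommends a DE3-lysogen expression strain. Both point to a T7 promoter/terminator cassette, in which transcription depends on T7 RNA polymerase supplied by the host. The recommended strain also carries a rare-codon tRNA plasmid, which helps translate human coding sequences that use codons uncommon in E. coli.

The insert is a 721 bp fragment of human NUDT21, also known as CPSF5 or CFIm25. This gene encodes the 25 kDa subunit of the mammalian cleavage factor I complex, which takes part in pre-mRNA 3′ end processing. The fragment was introduced by ligation-independent cloning. It is fused at its N-terminus to a hexahistidine tag followed by a TEV protease recognition site, so the protein can be captured by immobilised metal affinity chromatography and the tag then removed by cleavage. The record cautions that the insert may not be the full open reading frame, as is common for constructs with boundaries optimised for crystallisation. The mutation field only refers to the depositor comments, so any sequence differences from the reference are not specified. The construct is associated with a deposited crystal structure, and its main use is producing purified protein for crystallography or related biochemical and biophysical studies.
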