>Addgene plasmid #42353 | CPSF5A | depositor partial sequence | sequence record 57186 | CPSF5A sequence 721 bps
CATATGCACCATCATCATCATCATTCTTCTGGTGTAGATCTGGGTACCGAGAACCTGTACTTCCAATCCA
TGGGCAACAAGTACATCCAGCAGACGAAGCCCCTCACCCTGGAGCGCACCATCAACCTGTACCCTCTTAC
CAATTATACTTTTGGTACAAAAGAGCCCCTCTACGAGAAGGACAGCTCTGTTGCAGCCAGATTTCAGCGC
ATGAGGGAAGAATTTGATAAAATTGGAATGAGGAGGACTGTAGAAGGGGTTCTGATTGTACATGAGCACC
GGCTACCCCATGTGTTACTGCTGCAGCTGGGAACAACTTTCTTCAAACTACCTGGTGGTGAACTTAACCC
AGGAGAAGATGAAGTTGAAGGACTAAAACGCTTAATGACAGAGATACTGGGTCGTCAGGATGGAGTTTTG
CAAGACTGGGTCATTGACGATTGCATTGGTAACTGGTGGAGACCAAATTTTGAACCTCCTCAGTATCCAT
ATATTCCTGCACATATTACAAAGCCTAAGGAACATAAGAAGTTGTTTCTGGTTCAGCTTCAAGAAAAAGC
CTTGTTTGCAGTCCCTAAAAATTACAAGCTGGTAGCTGCACCATTGTTTGAATTGTATGACAATGCACCA
GGATATGGACCCATCATTTCTAGTCTCCCTCAGCTGTTGAGCAGGTTCAATTTTATTTACAACTGACAGT
AAAGGTGGATACGGATCCGAA
