>Addgene plasmid #42353 | CPSF5A | addgene partial sequence | sequence record 59296 | T7 5'-TAATACGACTCACTATAGGG-3'
ATTCCCTCTAGAAATAATTTTGTTTACTTTAAGAAGGAGATATACATATGCACCATCATCATCATCATTC
TTCTGGTGTAGATCTGGGTACCGAGAACCTGTACTTCCAATCCATGGGCAACAAGTACATCCAGCAGACG
AAGCCCCTCACCCTGGAGCGCACCATCAACCTGTACCCTCTTACCAATTATACTTTTGGTACAAAAGAGC
CCCTCTACGAGAAGGACAGCTCTGTTGCAGCCAGATTTCAGCGCATGAGGGAAGAATTTGATAAAATTGG
AATGAGGAGGACTGTAGAAGGGGTTCTGATTGTACATGAGCACCGGCTACCCCATGTGTTACTGCTGCAG
CTGGGAACAACTTTCTTCAAACTACCTGGTGGTGAACTTAACCCAGGAGAAGATGAAGTTGAAGGACTAA
AACGCTTAATGACAGAGATACTGGGTCGTCAGGATGGAGTTTTGCAAGACTGGGTCATTGACGATTGCAT
TGGTAACTGGTGGAGACCAAATTTTGAACCTCCTCAGTATCCATATATTCCTGCACATATTACAAAGCCT
AAGGAACATAAGAAGTTGTTTCTGGTTCAGCTTCAAGAAAAAGCCTTGTTTGCAGTCCCTAAAAATTACA
AGCTGGTAGCTGCACCATTGTTTGAATTGTATGACAATGCACCAGGATATGGACCCATCATTTCTAGTCT
CCCTCAGCTGTTGAGCAGGTTCAATTTTATTTACAACTGACAGTAAAGGTGGATACGGATCCGAATTCGA
GCTCCGTCGACAAGCTTGCGGCCGCACTCGAGCACCACCACCACCACCACTGAGATCCGGCTGCTAACAA
AGCCCGAAAGGAAGCTGAGTTGGCTGCTGCCACCGCTGAGCAATAACTAGCATAACCCCTTGGGGCCTCT
AAACGGGTCTTGAGGGTTTTTGCTGAAGGAGAACTATATCCGGATTGC
